Addgene plasmid #25756: pEN_hU6miR-Luc-A
Purpose: Entry vector with human U6 promoter driving control Luciferase miR30-based shRNA.
Depositing lab: Iain Fraser. Depositing organization: California Institute of Technology. Publication: A single lentiviral vector platform for microRNA-based conditional RNA interference and coordinated transgene expression. Shin KJ, Wall EA, Zavzavadjian JR, Santat LA, Liu J, Hwang JI, Rebres R, Roach T, Seaman W, Simon MI, Fraser ID. Proc Natl Acad Sci U S A. 2006 Sep 12. 103(37):13759-64. 10.1073/pnas.0606179103 PubMed 16945906.
Backbone
  Vector backbone: pENTR1A-Gent
  Backbone manufacturer: ATCC 10326362
  Backbone size w/o insert (bp): 4316
  Vector type: Entry vector
Growth in bacteria
  Bacterial resistance: Gentamicin, 10 μg/mL
  Growth temperature: 37°C
  Growth strain: Top10
  Growth instructions: Top10
  Copy number: Unknown
Gene/Insert
  Gene/Insert name: Luciferase miR-shRNA
  Cloning method: Restriction Enzyme; 5′ cloning site attL1 (not destroyed); 3′ cloning site attL2 (not destroyed)
  Sequencing primers: 5′ LKO1-5; 3′ n/a
Resource information
  A portion of this plasmid was derived from a plasmid made by: U6 promoter and miR-30- Greg Hannon, CSHL
Terms and licenses: Academic/Nonprofit Terms; Industry Terms: Not Available to Industry
Depositor comments: Entry vector with U6-driven Luciferase miR-shRNA Luciferase shRNA sequence is - 5'- CCCGCCTGAAGTCTCTGATTAATAGTGAAGCCACAGATGTATTAATCAGAGACTTCAGGCGGT
How to cite: pEN_hU6miR-Luc-A was a gift from Iain Fraser (Addgene plasmid # 25756 ; http://n2t.net/addgene:25756 ; RRID:Addgene_25756)
