[The description below was written by a language model from this plasmid's Addgene catalogue record and pLannotate feature annotations shown in this document.]
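Description:
pEN_hU6miR-Luc-A is a Gateway entry vector built on the pENTR1A-Gent backbone and carrying a control microRNA-based shRNA against luciferase. It is maintained in E. coli through a high-copy ColE1/pUC-type origin and selected with gentamicin. The feature table shows how this marker was introduced. A gentamicin acetyltransferase gene (aacC1), driven by a class 1 integron Pc promoter, sits between two fragments of the original kanamycin resistance gene. The kanamycin marker is therefore interrupted and presumably non-functional. rrnB T1 and T2 terminators lie upstream of the cloning region and insulate it from read-through transcription from the backbone. The annotated sequence is 4,316 nt, the same figure the catalogue lists as backbone size without insert, so that number appears to describe the whole plasmid.

The payload lies between attL1 and attL2. A human U6 RNA polymerase III promoter drives a hairpin embedded in human miR-30a context, with 5' and 3' miR-30a flanking sequences on either side of the unannotated gap that holds the luciferase-targeting stem-loop. Placing the shRNA in this primary-microRNA scaffold lets the transcript be processed through the endogenous microRNA pathway to yield the mature silencing RNA. Because the attL sites are intact, the entire U6-miR-shRNA cassette can be moved by an LR recombination reaction into an attR-containing destination vector. The associated publication describes a lentiviral platform for microRNA-based conditional RNAi, which suggests lentiviral destination vectors as the intended recipients. The plasmid serves as a luciferase-targeting control in that system. The record credits the U6 promoter and miR-30 elements to an earlier plasmid from another laboratory.
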