Features (pLannotate 1.2.2; 13 found; start..end, strand, type, name):
     67..166     +  protein_bind   attL1: mutant version of attL; recombination site for the Gateway® LR reaction LR Clonase™
    426..667     +  promoter       U6 promoter: RNA polymerase III promoter for human U6 snRNA
    730..823     +  ncRNA          5' miR-30a: sequence upstream of the 71-nt precursor of the human miR-30a microRNA (Zeng et al., 2002) miRNA
    935..1047    +  ncRNA          3' miR-30a: sequence downstream of the 71-nt precursor of the human miR-30a microRNA (Zeng et al., 2002) miRNA
   1086..1185    -  protein_bind   attL2: mutant version of attL; recombination site for the Gateway® LR reaction LR Clonase™
   1308..1934    +  CDS            KanR (fragment): aminoglycoside phosphotransferase; aph(3')-Ia; confers resistance to kanamycin in bacteria or G418 (Geneticin®) in eukaryotes
   1968..2501    -  CDS            GmR: gentamycin acetyltransferase; aacC1; confers resistance to gentamycin
   2690..2718    -  promoter       Pc promoter: intI1 (promoter lies within the coding sequence); class 1 integron promoter
   2696..3043    -  CDS            YPR2_ECOLX (fragment): Protein predicted: Swiss-Prot protein existence level 4. From Escherichia coli.
   3048..3232    +  CDS            KanR (fragment): aminoglycoside phosphotransferase; aph(3')-Ia; confers resistance to kanamycin in bacteria or G418 (Geneticin®) in eukaryotes
   3375..3963    +  rep_origin     ori: high-copy-number ColE1/pMB1/pBR322/pUC origin of replication
   4131..4174    -  terminator     rrnB T1 terminator: Escherichia coli rrnB; transcription terminator T1 from the E. coli rrnB gene
   4306..17      +  terminator     rrnB T2 terminator (across the origin): transcription terminator T2 from the E. coli rrnB gene
>Addgene plasmid #25756 | pEN_hU6miR-Luc-A | depositor full sequence | sequence record 12081 | Author sequence
CTGACGGATGGCCTTTTTGCGTTTCTACAAACTCTTCCTGTTAGTTAGTTACTTAAGCTCGGGCCCCAAA
TAATGATTTTATTTTGACTGATAGTGACCTGTTCGTTGCAACAAATTGATAAGCAATGCTTTTTTATAAT
GCCAACTTTGTACAAAAAAGCAGGCTTTAAAGGAACCAATTCAGTCGACTGGATCCCCCCGAGTCCAACA
CCCGTGGGAATCCCATGGGCACCATGGCCCCTCGCTCCAAAAATGCTTTCGCGTCTCGCAGACACTGCTC
GGTAGTTTCGGGGATCAGCGTTTGAGTAAGAGCCCGCGTCTGAACCCTCCGCGCCGCCCCGGCCCAGTGG
AAAGACGCGCAGGCAAAACGCACCACGTGACGGAGCGTGACCGCGCGCCGAGCGCGCGCCAAGGTCGGGC
AGGAAGAGGGCCTATTTCCCATGATTCCTTCATATTTGCATATACGATACAAGGCTGTTAGAGAGATAAT
TAGAATTAATTTGACTGTAAACACAAAGATATTAGTACAAAATACGTGACGTAGAAAGTAATAATTTCTT
GGGTAGTTTGCAGTTTTTAAAATTATGTTTTAAAATGGACTATCATATGCTTACCGTAACTTGAAAGTAT
TTCGATTTCTTGGCTTTATATATCTTGTGGAAAGGACGAAACACCGTGCTCGCTTCGGCAGCACATATAC
TAGTCGACTAGGGATAACAGGGTAATTGTTTGAATGAGGCTTCAGTACTTTACAGAATCGTTGCCTGCAC
ATCTTGGAAACACTTGCTGGGATTACTTCTTCAGGTTAACCCAACAGAAGGCTCGAGAAGGTATATTGCT
GTTGACAGTGAGCGCCCGCCTGAAGTCTCTGATTAATAGTGAAGCCACAGATGTATTAATCAGAGACTTC
AGGCGGTTGCCTACTGCCTCGGAATTCAAGGGGCTACTTTAGGAGCAATTATCTTGTTTACTAAAACTGA
ATACCTTGCTATCTCTTTGATACATTTTTACAAAGCTGAATTAAAATGGTATAAATTAAATCACTTTTTT
CAATTGGAAGACTAATGCGTTTTCGAGATATCTAGACCCAGCTTTCTTGTACAAAGTTGGCATTATAAGA
AAGCATTGCTTATCAATTTGTTGCAACGAACAGGTCACTATCAGTCAAAATAAAATCATTATTTGCCATC
CAGCTGCAGCTCTGGCCCGTGTCTCAAAATCTCTGATGTTACATTGCACAAGATAAAAATATATCATCAT
GAACAATAAAACTGTCTGCTTACATAAACAGTAATACAAGGGGTGTTATGAGCCATATTCAACGGGAAAC
GTCGAGGCCGCGATTAAATTCCAACATGGATGCTGATTTATATGGGTATAAATGGGCTCGCGATAATGTC
GGGCAATCAGGTGCGACAATCTATCGCTTGTATGGGAAGCCCGATGCGCCAGAGTTGTTTCTGAAACATG
GCAAAGGTAGCGTTGCCAATGATGTTACAGATGAGATGGTCAGACTAAACTGGCTGACGGAATTTATGCC
TCTTCCGACCATCAAGCATTTTATCCGTACTCCTGATGATGCATGGTTACTCACCACTGCGATCCCCGGA
AAAACAGCATTCCAGGTATTAGAAGAATATCCTGATTCAGGTGAAAATATTGTTGATGCGCTGGCAGTGT
CCCTGCGCCGGTTGCATTCGATTCCTGTTTGTAATTGTCCTTTTAACAGCGATCGCGTATTTCGTCTCGC
TCAGGCGCAATCACGAATGAATAACGGTTTGGTTGATGCGAGTGATTTTGATGACGAGCGTAATGGCTGG
CCTGTTGAACAAGTCTGGAAAGAAATGCATAAACTTTTGCCATTCTCACCGGATTCAGTCGTCACTCATG
GTGATTTCTCACTTGATAACCTTATTTTTGACGAGGGGAAATTAGGCCGGGAAGCCGATCTCGGCTTGAA
CGAATTGTTAGGTGGCGGTACTTGGGTCGATATCAAAGTGCATCACTTCTTCCCGTATGCCCAACTTTGT
ATAGAGAGCCACTGCGGGATCGTCACCGTAATCTGCTTGCACGTAGATCACATAAGCACCAAGCGCGTTG
GCCTCATGCTTGAGGAGATTGATGAGCGCGGTGGCAATGCCCTGCCTCCGGTGCTCGCCGGAGACTGCGA
GATCATAGATATAGATCTCACTACGCGGCTGCTCAAACCTGGGCAGAACGTAAGCCGCGAGAGCGCCAAC
AACCGCTTCTTGGTCGAAGGCAGCAAGCGCGATGAATGTCTTACTACGGAGCAAGTTCCCGAGGTAATCG
GAGTCCGGCTGATGTTGGGAGTAGGTGGCTACGTCTCCGAACTCACGACCGAAAAGATCAAGAGCAGCCC
GCATGGATTTGACTTGGTCAGGGCCGAGCCTACATGTGCGAATGATGCCCATACTTGAGCCACCTAACTT
TGTTTTAGGGCGACTGCCCTGCTGCGTAACATCGTTGCTGCTGCGTAACATCGTTGCTGCTCCATAACAT
CAAACATCGACCCACGGCGTAACGCGCTTGCTGCTTGGATGCCCGAGGCATAGACTGTACAAAAAAACAG
TCATAACAAGCCATGAAAACCGCCACTGCGCCGTTACCACCGCTGCGTTCGGTCAAGGTTCTGGACCAGT
TGCGTGAGCGCATACGCTACTTGCATTACAGTTTACGAACCGAACAGGCTTATGTCAACTGGGTTCGTGC
CTTCATCCGTTTCCACGGTGTGCGTCACCCGGCAACCTTGGGCAGCAGCGAAGTCGAGGCATTTCTGTCC
TGGCTGGCGAACGAGCGCAAGGTTTCGGTCTCCACGCATCGTCAGGCATTGGCGGCCTTGCTGTTCTTCT
ACGGCAAGGTGCTGTGCACGGATCTGCCCTGGCTTCAGGAGATCGGAAGACCTCGGCCGTCGCGGCGCTT
GCCGGTGGTGCTGACCCCGGATGAAGTGGTTCGCATCCTCGGTTTTCTGGAAGGCGAGCATCGTTTGTTC
GCCCAGGACTCTAGCTATAGTTCTAGTGGTTGGCTACTAATAGGTTGTATTGATGTTGGACGAGTCGGAA
TCGCAGACCGATACCAGGATCTTGCCATCCTATGGAACTGCCTCGGTGAGTTTTCTCCTTCATTACAGAA
ACGGCTTTTTCAAAAATATGGTATTGATAATCCTGATATGAATAAATTGCAGTTTCATTTGATGCTCGAT
GAGTTTTTCTAATCAGAATTGGTTAATTGGTTGTAACACTGGCAGAGCATTACGCTGACTTGACGGGACG
GCGCAAGCTCATGACCAAAATCCCTTAACGTGAGTTTTCGTTCCACTGAGCGTCAGACCCCGTAGAAAAG
ATCAAAGGATCTTCTTGAGATCCTTTTTTTCTGCGCGTAATCTGCTGCTTGCAAACAAAAAAACCACCGC
TACCAGCGGTGGTTTGTTTGCCGGATCAAGAGCTACCAACTCTTTTTCCGAAGGTAACTGGCTTCAGCAG
AGCGCAGATACCAAATACTGTCCTTCTAGTGTAGCCGTAGTTAGGCCACCACTTCAAGAACTCTGTAGCA
CCGCCTACATACCTCGCTCTGCTAATCCTGTTACCAGTGGCTGCTGCCAGTGGCGATAAGTCGTGTCTTA
CCGGGTTGGACTCAAGACGATAGTTACCGGATAAGGCGCAGCGGTCGGGCTGAACGGGGGGTTCGTGCAC
ACAGCCCAGCTTGGAGCGAACGACCTACACCGAACTGAGATACCTACAGCGTGAGCTATGAGAAAGCGCC
ACGCTTCCCGAAGGGAGAAAGGCGGACAGGTATCCGGTAAGCGGCAGGGTCGGAACAGGAGAGCGCACGA
GGGAGCTTCCAGGGGGAAACGCCTGGTATCTTTATAGTCCTGTCGGGTTTCGCCACCTCTGACTTGAGCG
TCGATTTTTGTGATGCTCGTCAGGGGGGCGGAGCCTATGGAAAAACGCCAGCAACGCGGCCTTTTTACGG
TTCCTGGCCTTTTGCTGGCCTTTTGCTCACATGTTCTTTCCTGCGTTATCCCCTGATTCTGTGGATAACC
GTATTACCGCTAGCATGGATCTCGGGGACGTCTAACTACTAAGCGAGAGTAGGGAACTGCCAGGCATCAA
ATAAAACGAAAGGCTCAGTCGGAAGACTGGGCCTTTCGTTTTATCTGTTGTTTGTCGGTGAACGCTCTCC
TGAGTAGGACAAATCCGCCGGGAGCGGATTTGAACGTTGTGAAGCAACGGCCCGGAGGGTGGCGGGCAGG
ACGCCCGCCATAAACTGCCAGGCATCAAACTAAGCAGAAGGCCATC
