>Addgene plasmid #25756 | pEN_hU6miR-Luc-A | addgene partial sequence | sequence record 31783 | 25756 with LKO.1-5
TTGGCTTTATATATCTTGTGGAAAGGACGAAACACCGTGCTCGCTTCGGCAGCACATATACTAGTCGACT
AGGGATAACAGGGTAATTGTTTGAATGAGGCTTCAGTACTTTACAGAATCGTTGCCTGCACATCTTGGAA
ACACTTGCTGGGATTACTTCTTCAGGTTAACCCAACAGAAGGCTCGAGAAGGTATATTGCTGTTGACAGT
GAGCGCCCGCCTGAAGTCTCTGATTAATAGTGAAGCCACAGATGTATTAATCAGAGACTTCAGGCGGTTG
CCTACTGCCTCGGAATTCAAGGGGCTACTTTAGGAGCAATTATCTTGTTTACTAAAACTGAATACCTTGC
TATCTCTTTGATACATTTTTACAAAGCTGAATTAAAATGGTATAAATTAAATCACTTTTTTCAATTGGAA
GACTAATGCGTTTTCGAGATATCTAGACCCAGCTTTCTTGTACAAAGTTGGCATTATAAGAAAGCATTGC
TTATCAATTTGTTGCAACGAACAGGTCACTATCAGTCAAAATAAAATCATTATTTGCCATCCAGCTGCAG
CTCTGGCCCGTGTCTCAAAATCTCTGATGTTACATTGCACAAGATAAAAATATATCATCATGAACAATAA
AACTGTCTGCTTACATAAACAGTAATACAAGGGGTGTTATGAGCCATATTCAACGGGAAACGTCGAGGCC
GCGATTAAATTCCAACATGGATGCTGATTTATATGGGTATAAATGGGCTCGCGATAATGTCGGGCAATCA
GGTGCGACAATCTATCGCTTGTATGGGAAGCCCGATGCGCCAGA
